Addgene plasmid #126690: pHAGE2-RSV-jGCaMP7s-W
Purpose: Mammalian calcium sensor protein.
Depositing lab: Darrell Kotton. Depositing organization: Boston University Medical Campus.
Backbone
  Vector backbone: pHAGE2
  Backbone manufacturer: Derived in Kotton lab
  Backbone size w/o insert (bp): 6111
  Vector type: Lentiviral
Growth in bacteria
  Bacterial resistance: Ampicillin, 100 μg/mL
  Growth temperature: 37°C
  Growth strain: NEB Stable
  Copy number: High Copy
Gene/Insert
  Gene/Insert name: jGCaMP7s
  Species: R. norvegicus (rat), G. gallus (chicken); A. Victoria (Jellyfish)
  Insert size (bp): 1353
  Mutation: A52V, A317L
  Promoter: RSV
  Tag / fusion protein: 6xHIS, T7, Xpress (N terminal on insert)
  Cloning method: Restriction Enzyme; 5′ cloning site NotI (not destroyed); 3′ cloning site BamHI (not destroyed)
  Sequencing primers: 5′ GGTACAGTGCAGGGGAAAGAAT; 3′ CCACATAGCGTAAAAGGAGCAACA
Resource information
  A portion of this plasmid was derived from a plasmid made by: Douglas Kim & GENIE Project (Addgene plasmid # 104463)
Terms and licenses: Academic/Nonprofit Terms; Industry Terms: Not Available to Industry
How to cite: pHAGE2-RSV-jGCaMP7s-W was a gift from Darrell Kotton (Addgene plasmid # 126690 ; http://n2t.net/addgene:126690 ; RRID:Addgene_126690)
