[The description below was written by a language model from this plasmid's Addgene catalogue record and pLannotate feature annotations shown in this document.]
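Description:
pHAGE2-RSV-jGCaMP7s-W is an HIV-1-based lentiviral transfer plasmid built on the pHAGE2 backbone for delivering a genetically encoded calcium indicator to mammalian cells. It is propagated in E. coli as a high-copy plasmid through a ColE1/pUC-type origin and selected with ampicillin via the bla gene. The full sequence is about 7.5 kb, consistent with the stated backbone and insert sizes. The viral portion contains a truncated 5' LTR, the Ψ packaging signal with an adjoining gag fragment, the Rev response element for Rev-dependent nuclear export of the genomic RNA, and the cPPT/CTS. A ΔU3 3' LTR makes the integrated provirus self-inactivating. No packaging or envelope genes are annotated beyond small gag, Rev and nef fragments, so these functions would have to be provided in trans to make virus. The remaining annotations outside the LTRs (lac regulatory elements, lacI fragments, partial SV40 ori and poly(A) pieces) appear to be backbone remnants.

The payload is a single internal expression cassette between the cPPT and the 3' LTR. A Rous sarcoma virus enhancer/promoter drives the 1,353 bp jGCaMP7s open reading frame, cloned between NotI and BamHI sites. It is followed by a WPRE (the "W" in the name), which enhances transcript stability and expression. The automated annotation labels this ORF as GCaMP6s, reflecting close sequence similarity. The catalogue identifies it as jGCaMP7s, carrying A52V and A317L changes, with N-terminal 6xHis, T7 and Xpress tags. The sensor combines jellyfish GFP-derived sequence with rat and chicken components, and its fluorescence increases on calcium binding. No separate mammalian selection marker or second reporter is annotated. The stated purpose is expression of a mammalian calcium sensor, presumably for stable transduction and fluorescence imaging of intracellular calcium dynamics.
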