Features (pLannotate 1.2.2; 22 found; start..end, strand, type, name):
    377..634     +  LTR            5' LTR (truncated): truncated 5' long terminal repeat (LTR) from HIV-1
    681..806     +  misc_feature   HIV-1 Ψ: packaging signal of human immunodeficiency virus type 1
    790..1128    +  CDS            HIV-1 gag (fragment): gag protein from human immunodeficiency virus 1; gag
   1303..1536    +  misc_feature   RRE: The Rev response element (RRE) of HIV-1 allows for Rev-dependent mRNA export from the nucleus to the cytoplasm.
   1913..2013    +  CDS            Rev (fragment): human immunodeficiency virus 1 (HIV-1) Rev protein; rev; enhances nuclear export of unspliced and incompletely spliced viral mRNAs
   2058..2175    +  misc_feature   cPPT/CTS: central polypurine tract and central termination sequence of HIV-1
   2218..2479    +  promoter       RSV promoter: Rous sarcoma virus enhancer/promoter
   2494..3846    +  CDS            GCaMP6s: improved fluorescent protein-based calcium sensor (Chen et al., 2013)
   3854..4442    +  misc_feature   WPRE: woodchuck hepatitis virus posttranscriptional regulatory element
   4450..4515    +  CDS            nef (fragment): NEF_HV1Z2 - Experimental evidence at protein level: Swiss-Prot protein existence level 1. Extracellular Nef protein targets CD4(+) T-lymphocytes for apoptosis by interacting with CXCR4 surface receptors. From Human immunodeficiency virus type 1 group M subtype D (isolate Z2/CDC-Z34) (HIV-1).
   4517..4750    +  LTR            3' LTR (ΔU3): self-inactivating 3' long terminal repeat (LTR) from HIV-1
   4955..5059    +  promoter       AmpR promoter: bla
   5060..5920    +  CDS            AmpR: β-lactamase; bla; confers resistance to ampicillin, carbenicillin, and related antibiotics
   6091..6679    +  rep_origin     ori: high-copy-number ColE1/pMB1/pBR322/pUC origin of replication
   6862..6916    +  CDS            lacI (fragment): lac repressor; lacI; The lac repressor binds to the lac operator to inhibit transcription in E. coli. This inhibition can be relieved by adding lactose or isopropyl-β-D-thiogalactopyranoside (IPTG).
   6922..7015    +  rep_origin     SV40 ori (fragment): SV40 origin of replication
   7040..7077    +  CDS            lacI (fragment): lac repressor; lacI; The lac repressor binds to the lac operator to inhibit transcription in E. coli. This inhibition can be relieved by adding lactose or isopropyl-β-D-thiogalactopyranoside (IPTG).
   7090..7111    +  protein_bind   CAP binding site: CAP binding activates transcription in the presence of cAMP. E. coli catabolite activator protein
   7126..7156    +  promoter       lac promoter: promoter for the E. coli lac operon
   7164..7180    +  protein_bind   lac operator: The lac repressor binds to the lac operator to inhibit transcription in E. coli. This inhibition can be relieved by adding lactose or isopropyl-β-D-thiogalactopyranoside (IPTG). lac repressor encoded by lacI
   7214..7297    +  polyA_signal   SV40 poly(A) signal (fragment): SV40 polyadenylation signal
   7464..329     +  CDS            nef (fragment) (across the origin): NEF_HV1BR - Experimental evidence at protein level: Swiss-Prot protein existence level 1. Extracellular Nef protein targets CD4(+) T-lymphocytes for apoptosis by interacting with CXCR4 surface receptors (PubMed:14990729). From Human immunodeficiency virus type 1 group M subtype B (isolate BRU/LAI) (HIV-1).
>Addgene plasmid #126690 | pHAGE2-RSV-jGCaMP7s-W | addgene full sequence | sequence record 245673 | Addgene NGS Result
TGGAAGGGCTAATTCACTCCCAAAGAAGACAAGATATCCTTGATCTGTGGATCTACCACACACAAGGCTA
CTTCCCTGATTAGCAGAACTACACACCAGGGCCAGGGGTCAGATATCCACTGACCTTTGGATGGTGCTAC
AAGCTAGTACCAGTTGAGCCAGATAAGGTAGAAGAGGCCAATAAAGGAGAGAACACCAGCTTGTTACACC
CTGTGAGCCTGCATGGGATGGATGACCCGGAGAGAGAAGTGTTAGAGTGGAGGTTTGACAGCCGCCTAGC
ATTTCATCACGTGGCCCGAGAGCTGCATCCGGAGTACTTCAAGAACTGCTGATATCGAGCTTGCTACAAG
GGACTTTCCGCTGGGGACTTTCCAGGGAGGCGTGGCCTGGGCGGGACTGGGGAGTGGCGAGCCCTCAGAT
CCTGCATATAAGCAGCTGCTTTTTGCCTGTACTGGGTCTCTCTGGTTAGACCAGATCTGAGCCTGGGAGC
TCTCTGGCTAACTAGGGAACCCACTGCTTAAGCCTCAATAAAGCTTGCCTTGAGTGCTTCAAGTAGTGTG
TGCCCGTCTGTTGTGTGACTCTGGTAACTAGAGATCCCTCAGACCCTTTTAGTCAGTGTGGAAAATCTCT
AGCAGTGGCGCCCGAACAGGGACTTGAAAGCGAAAGGGAAACCAGAGGAGCTCTCTCGACGCAGGACTCG
GCTTGCTGAAGCGCGCACGGCAAGAGGCGAGGGGCGGCGACTGGTGAGTACGCCAAAAATTTTGACTAGC
GGAGGCTAGAAGGAGAGAGATGGGTGCGAGAGCGTCAGTATTAAGCGGGGGAGAATTAGATCGCGATGGG
AAAAAATTCGGTTAAGGCCAGGGGGAAAGAAAAAATATAAATTAAAACATATAGTATGGGCAAGCAGGGA
GCTAGAACGATTCGCAGTTAATCCTGGCCTGTTAGAAACATCAGAAGGCTGTAGACAAATACTGGGACAG
CTACAACCATCCCTTCAGACAGGATCAGAAGAACTTAGATCATTATATAATACAGTAGCAACCCTCTATT
GTGTGCATCAAAGGATAGAGATAAAAGACACCAAGGAAGCTTTAGACAAGATAGAGGAAGAGCAAAACAA
AAGTAAGACCACCGCACAGCAAGCGGCCGGCCGCTGATCTTCAGACCTGGAGGAGGAGATATGAGGGACA
ATTGGAGAAGTGAATTATATAAATATAAAGTAGTAAAAATTGAACCATTAGGAGTAGCACCCACCAAGGC
AAAGAGAAGAGTGGTGCAGAGAGAAAAAAGAGCAGTGGGAATAGGAGCTTTGTTCCTTGGGTTCTTGGGA
GCAGCAGGAAGCACTATGGGCGCAGCGTCAATGACGCTGACGGTACAGGCCAGACAATTATTGTCTGGTA
TAGTGCAGCAGCAGAACAATTTGCTGAGGGCTATTGAGGCGCAACAGCATCTGTTGCAACTCACAGTCTG
GGGCATCAAGCAGCTCCAGGCAAGAATCCTGGCTGTGGAAAGATACCTAAAGGATCAACAGCTCCTGGGG
ATTTGGGGTTGCTCTGGAAAACTCATTTGCACCACTGCTGTGCCTTGGAATGCTAGTTGGAGTAATAAAT
CTCTGGAACAGATTTGGAATCACACGACCTGGATGGAGTGGGACAGAGAAATTAACAATTACACAAGCTT
AATACACTCCTTAATTGAAGAATCGCAAAACCAGCAAGAAAAGAATGAACAAGAATTATTGGAATTAGAT
AAATGGGCAAGTTTGTGGAATTGGTTTAACATAACAAATTGGCTGTGGTATATAAAATTATTCATAATGA
TAGTAGGAGGCTTGGTAGGTTTAAGAATAGTTTTTGCTGTACTTTCTATAGTGAATAGAGTTAGGCAGGG
ATATTCACCATTATCGTTTCAGACCCACCTCCCAACCCCGAGGGGACCCGACAGGCCCGAAGGAATAGAA
GAAGAAGGTGGAGAGAGAGACAGAGACAGATCCATTCGATTAGTGAACGGATCTCGACGGTATCGCCGAA
TTCACAAATGGCAGTATTCATCCACAATTTTAAAAGAAAAGGGGGGATTGGGGGGTACAGTGCAGGGGAA
AGAATAGTAGACATAATAGCAACAGACATACAAACTAAAGAATTACAAAAACAAATTACAAAAATTCAAA
ATTTTCGGGTTTATTACAGGGACAGCAGAGATCCAGTTTGGACTAGTAATGTAGTCTTATGCAATACTCT
TGTAGTCTTGCAACATGGTAACGATGAGTTAGCAACATGCCTTACAAGGAGAGAAAAAGCACCGTGCATG
CCGATTGGTGGAAGTAAGGTGGTACGATCGTGCCTTATTAGGAAGGCAACAGACGGGTCTGACATGGATT
GGACGAACCACTGAATTCCGCATTGCAGAGATATTGTATTTAAGTGCCTAGCTCGATACAATAAACGCCA
TTTGACCATTCACCACATTGGTGTGCACCGCGGCCGCGCCACCATGGGTTCTCATCATCATCATCATCAT
GGTATGGCTAGCATGACTGGTGGACAGCAAATGGGTCGGGATCTGTACGACGATGACGATAAGGATCTCG
CCACCATGGTCGACTCATCACGTCGTAAGTGGAATAAGACAGGTCACGCAGTCAGAGTGATAGGTCGGCT
GAGCTCACTCGAGAACGTCTATATCAAGGCCGACAAGCAGAAGAACGGCATCAAGGCGAACTTCCACATC
CGCCACAACATCGAGGACGGCGGCGTGCAGCTCGCCTACCACTACCAGCAGAACACCCCCATCGGCGACG
GCCCCGTGCTGCTGCCCGACAACCACTACCTGAGCGTGCAGTCCAAACTTTCGAAAGACCCCAACGAGAA
GCGCGATCACATGGTCCTGCTGGAGTTCGTGACCGCCGCCGGGATCACTCTCGGCATGGACGAGCTGTAC
AAGGGCGGTACCGGAGGGAGCATGGTGAGCAAGGGCGAGGAGCTGTTCACCGGGGTGGTGCCCATCCTGG
TCGAGCTGGACGGCGACGTAAACGGCCACAAGTTCAGCGTGTCCGGCGAGGGTGAGGGCGATGCCACCTA
CGGCAAGCTGACCCTGAAGTTCATCTGCACCACCGGCAAGCTGCCCGTGCCCTGGCCCACCCTCGTGACC
ACCCTGACCTACGGCGTGCAGTGCTTCAGCCGCTACCCCGACCACATGAAGCAGCACGACTTCTTCAAGT
CCGCCATGCCCGAAGGCTACATCCAGGAGCGCACCATCTTCTTCAAGGACGACGGCAACTACAAGACCCG
CGCCGAGGTGAAGTTCGAGGGCGACACCCTGGTGAACCGCATCGAGCTTAAGGGCATCGACTTCAAGGAG
GACGGCAACATCCTGGGGCACAAGCTGGAGTACAACCTTCCTGACCAACTGACTGAAGAGCAGATCGCAG
AATTTAAAGAGCTTTTCTCCCTATTTGACAAGGACGGGGATGGGACAATAACAACCAAGGAGCTGGGGAC
GGTGATGCGGTCTCTGGGGCAGAACCCCACAGAAGCAGAGCTGCAGGACATGATCAATGAAGTAGATGCC
GACGGTGACGGCACAATCGACTTCCCTGAGTTCCTGACAATGATGGCAAGAAAAATGAAATACAGGGACA
CGGAAGAAGAAATTAGAGAAGCGTTCGGTGTGTTTGATAAGGATGGCAATGGCTACATCAGTGCAGCAGA
GCTTCGCCACGTGATGACAAACCTTGGAGAGAAGTTAACAGATGAAGAGGTTGATGAAATGATCAGGGAA
GCAGACATCGATGGGGATGGTCAGGTAAACTACGAAGAGTTTGTACAAATGATGACAGCGAAGTGAGGAT
CCTAATCAACCTCTGGATTACAAAATTTGTGAAAGATTGACTGGTATTCTTAACTATGTTGCTCCTTTTA
CGCTATGTGGATACGCTGCTTTAATGCCTTTGTATCATGCTATTGCTTCCCGTATGGCTTTCATTTTCTC
CTCCTTGTATAAATCCTGGTTGCTGTCTCTTTATGAGGAGTTGTGGCCCGTTGTCAGGCAACGTGGCGTG
GTGTGCACTGTGTTTGCTGACGCAACCCCCACTGGTTGGGGCATTGCCACCACCTGTCAGCTCCTTTCCG
GGACTTTCGCTTTCCCCCTCCCTATTGCCACGGCGGAACTCATCGCCGCCTGCCTTGCCCGCTGCTGGAC
AGGGGCTCGGCTGTTGGGCACTGACAATTCCGTGGTGTTGTCGGGGAAATCATCGTCCTTTCCTTGGCTG
CTCGCCTGTGTTGCCACCTGGATTCTGCGCGGGACGTCCTTCTGCTACGTCCCTTCGGCCCTCAATCCAG
CGGACCTTCCTTCCCGCGGCCTGCTGCCGGCTCTGCGGCCTCTTCCGCGTCTTCGCCTTCGCCCTCAGAC
GAGTCGGATCTCCCTTTGGGCCGCCTCCCCGCCTGAGATCCTTTAAGACCAATGACTTACAAGGCAGCTG
TAGATCTTAGCCACTTTTTAAAAGAAAAGGGGGGACTGGAAGGGCTAATTCACTCCCAACGAAGACAAGA
TCTGCTTTTTGCTTGTACTGGGTCTCTCTGGTTAGACCAGATCTGAGCCTGGGAGCTCTCTGGCTAACTA
GGGAACCCACTGCTTAAGCCTCAATAAAGCTTGCCTTGAGTGCTTCAAGTAGTGTGTGCCCGTCTGTTGT
GTGACTCTGGTAACTAGAGATCCCTCAGACCCTTTTAGTCAGTGTGGAAAATCTCTAGCAGTAGTAGTTC
ATGTCATCTTATTATTCAGTATTTATAACTTGCAAAGAAATGAATATCAGAGAGTGAGAGGCCCGGGTTA
ATTAAGGAAAGGGCTAGATCATTCTTGAAGACGAAAGGGCCTCGTGATACGCCTATTTTTATAGGTTAAT
GTCATGATAATAATGGTTTCTTAGACGTCAGGTGGCACTTTTCGGGGAAATGTGCGCGGAACCCCTATTT
GTTTATTTTTCTAAATACATTCAAATATGTATCCGCTCATGAGACAATAACCCTGATAAATGCTTCAATA
ATATTGAAAAAGGAAGAGTATGAGTATTCAACATTTCCGTGTCGCCCTTATTCCCTTTTTTGCGGCATTT
TGCCTTCCTGTTTTTGCTCACCCAGAAACGCTGGTGAAAGTAAAAGATGCTGAAGATCAGTTGGGTGCAC
GAGTGGGTTACATCGAACTGGATCTCAACAGCGGTAAGATCCTTGAGAGTTTTCGCCCCGAAGAACGTTT
TCCAATGATGAGCACTTTTAAAGTTCTGCTATGTGGCGCGGTATTATCCCGTGTTGACGCCGGGCAAGAG
CAACTCGGTCGCCGCATACACTATTCTCAGAATGACTTGGTTGAGTACTCACCAGTCACAGAAAAGCATC
TTACGGATGGCATGACAGTAAGAGAATTATGCAGTGCTGCCATAACCATGAGTGATAACACTGCGGCCAA
CTTACTTCTGACAACGATCGGAGGACCGAAGGAGCTAACCGCTTTTTTGCACAACATGGGGGATCATGTA
ACTCGCCTTGATCGTTGGGAACCGGAGCTGAATGAAGCCATACCAAACGACGAGCGTGACACCACGATGC
CTGTAGCAATGGCAACAACGTTGCGCAAACTATTAACTGGCGAACTACTTACTCTAGCTTCCCGGCAACA
ATTAATAGACTGGATGGAGGCGGATAAAGTTGCAGGACCACTTCTGCGCTCGGCCCTTCCGGCTGGCTGG
TTTATTGCTGATAAATCTGGAGCCGGTGAGCGTGGGTCTCGCGGTATCATTGCAGCACTGGGGCCAGATG
GTAAGCCCTCCCGTATCGTAGTTATCTACACGACGGGGAGTCAGGCAACTATGGATGAACGAAATAGACA
GATCGCTGAGATAGGTGCCTCACTGATTAAGCATTGGTAACTGTCAGACCAAGTTTACTCATATATACTT
TAGATTGATTTAAAACTTCATTTTTAATTTAAAAGGATCTAGGTGAAGATCCTTTTTGATAATCTCATGA
CCAAAATCCCTTAACGTGAGTTTTCGTTCCACTGAGCGTCAGACCCCGTAGAAAAGATCAAAGGATCTTC
TTGAGATCCTTTTTTTCTGCGCGTAATCTGCTGCTTGCAAACAAAAAAACCACCGCTACCAGCGGTGGTT
TGTTTGCCGGATCAAGAGCTACCAACTCTTTTTCCGAAGGTAACTGGCTTCAGCAGAGCGCAGATACCAA
ATACTGTTCTTCTAGTGTAGCCGTAGTTAGGCCACCACTTCAAGAACTCTGTAGCACCGCCTACATACCT
CGCTCTGCTAATCCTGTTACCAGTGGCTGCTGCCAGTGGCGATAAGTCGTGTCTTACCGGGTTGGACTCA
AGACGATAGTTACCGGATAAGGCGCAGCGGTCGGGCTGAACGGGGGGTTCGTGCACACAGCCCAGCTTGG
AGCGAACGACCTACACCGAACTGAGATACCTACAGCGTGAGCTATGAGAAAGCGCCACGCTTCCCGAAGG
GAGAAAGGCGGACAGGTATCCGGTAAGCGGCAGGGTCGGAACAGGAGAGCGCACGAGGGAGCTTCCAGGG
GGAAACGCCTGGTATCTTTATAGTCCTGTCGGGTTTCGCCACCTCTGACTTGAGCGTCGATTTTTGTGAT
GCTCGTCAGGGGGGCGGAGCCTATGGAAAAACGCCAGCAACGCGGCCTTTTTACGGTTCCTGGCCTTTTG
CTGGCCTTTTGCTCACATGTTCTTTCCTGCGTTATCCCCTGATTCTGTGGATAACCGTATTACCGCCTTT
GAGTGAGCTGATACCGCTCGCCGCAGCCGAACGACCGAGCGCAGCGAGTCAGTGAGCGAGGAAGCGGAAG
AGCGCCCAATACGCAAACCGCCTCTCCCCGCGCGTTGGCCGATTCATTAATGCAGCAAGCTCATGGCTGA
CTAATTTTTTTTATTTATGCAGAGGCCGAGGCCGCCTCGGCCTCTGAGCTATTCCAGAAGTAGTGAGGAG
GCTTTTTTGGAGGCCTAGGCTTTTGCAAAAAGCTCCCCGTGGCACGACAGGTTTCCCGACTGGAAAGCGG
GCAGTGAGCGCAACGCAATTAATGTGAGTTAGCTCACTCATTAGGCACCCCAGGCTTTACACTTTATGCT
TCCGGCTCGTATGTTGTGTGGAATTGTGAGCGGATAACAATTTCACACAGGAAACAGCTATGACATGATT
ACGAATTTCACAAATAAAGCATTTTTTTCACTGCATTCTAGTTGTGGTTTGTCCAAACTCATCAATGTAT
CTTATCATGTCTGGATCAACTGGATAACTCAAGCTAACCAAAATCATCCCAAACTTCCCACCCCATACCC
TATTACCACTGCCAATTACCTGTGGTTTCATTTACTCTAAACCTGTGATTCCTCTGAATTATTTTCATTT
TAAAGAAATTGTATTTGTTAAATATGTACTACAAACTTAGTAGT
