>Addgene plasmid #126690 | pHAGE2-RSV-jGCaMP7s-W | depositor partial sequence | sequence record 242503 | RSV
AATGTAGTCTTATGCAATACTCTTGTAGTCTTGCAACATGGTAACGATGAGTTAGCAACATGCCTTACAA
GGAGAGAAAAAGCACCGTGCATGCCGATTGGTGGAAGTAAGGTGGTACGATCGTGCCTTATTAGGAAGGC
AACAGACGGGTCTGACATGGATTGGACGAACCACTGAATTCCGCATTGCAGAGATATTGTATTTAAGTGC
CTAGCTCGATACAATAAACGCCATTTGACCATTCACCACATTGGTGTGCACC
