>Addgene plasmid #126690 | pHAGE2-RSV-jGCaMP7s-W | depositor partial sequence | sequence record 242504 | jGCaMP7s
ATGGGTTCTCATCATCATCATCATCATGGTATGGCTAGCATGACTGGTGGACAGCAAATGGGTCGGGATC
TGTACGACGATGACGATAAGGATCTCGCCACCATGGTCGACTCATCACGTCGTAAGTGGAATAAGACAGG
TCACGCAGTCAGAGTGATAGGTCGGCTGAGCTCACTCGAGAACGTCTATATCAAGGCCGACAAGCAGAAG
AACGGCATCAAGGCGAACTTCCACATCCGCCACAACATCGAGGACGGCGGCGTGCAGCTCGCCTACCACT
ACCAGCAGAACACCCCCATCGGCGACGGCCCCGTGCTGCTGCCCGACAACCACTACCTGAGCGTGCAGTC
CAAACTTTCGAAAGACCCCAACGAGAAGCGCGATCACATGGTCCTGCTGGAGTTCGTGACCGCCGCCGGG
ATCACTCTCGGCATGGACGAGCTGTACAAGGGCGGTACCGGAGGGAGCATGGTGAGCAAGGGCGAGGAGC
TGTTCACCGGGGTGGTGCCCATCCTGGTCGAGCTGGACGGCGACGTAAACGGCCACAAGTTCAGCGTGTC
CGGCGAGGGTGAGGGCGATGCCACCTACGGCAAGCTGACCCTGAAGTTCATCTGCACCACCGGCAAGCTG
CCCGTGCCCTGGCCCACCCTCGTGACCACCCTGACCTACGGCGTGCAGTGCTTCAGCCGCTACCCCGACC
ACATGAAGCAGCACGACTTCTTCAAGTCCGCCATGCCCGAAGGCTACATCCAGGAGCGCACCATCTTCTT
CAAGGACGACGGCAACTACAAGACCCGCGCCGAGGTGAAGTTCGAGGGCGACACCCTGGTGAACCGCATC
GAGCTTAAGGGCATCGACTTCAAGGAGGACGGCAACATCCTGGGGCACAAGCTGGAGTACAACCTTCCTG
ACCAACTGACTGAAGAGCAGATCGCAGAATTTAAAGAGCTTTTCTCCCTATTTGACAAGGACGGGGATGG
GACAATAACAACCAAGGAGCTGGGGACGGTGATGCGGTCTCTGGGGCAGAACCCCACAGAAGCAGAGCTG
CAGGACATGATCAATGAAGTAGATGCCGACGGTGACGGCACAATCGACTTCCCTGAGTTCCTGACAATGA
TGGCAAGAAAAATGAAATACAGGGACACGGAAGAAGAAATTAGAGAAGCGTTCGGTGTGTTTGATAAGGA
TGGCAATGGCTACATCAGTGCAGCAGAGCTTCGCCACGTGATGACAAACCTTGGAGAGAAGTTAACAGAT
GAAGAGGTTGATGAAATGATCAGGGAAGCAGACATCGATGGGGATGGTCAGGTAAACTACGAAGAGTTTG
TACAAATGATGACAGCGAAGTGA
